Addgene plasmid #135990: pcDNA3.1(+)_UG7
Purpose: Expresses UG7 in mammalian cells.
Depositing lab: Sumio Terada. Depositing organization: Institute of Science Tokyo. Publication: Genetically encoded orientation probes for F-actin for fluorescence polarization microscopy. Nakai N, Sato K, Tani T, Saito K, Sato F, Terada S. Microscopy (Oxf). 2019 Jul 2. pii: 5525243. doi: 10.1093/jmicro/dfz022. PubMed 31264686.
Backbone
  Vector backbone: pcDNA3.1(+)
  Backbone manufacturer: Invitrogen
  Vector type: Mammalian Expression
  Selectable markers: Neomycin (select with G418)
Growth in bacteria
  Bacterial resistance: Ampicillin, 100 μg/mL
  Growth temperature: 37°C
  Growth strain: DH5alpha
  Copy number: High Copy
Gene/Insert
  Gene/Insert name: UtrCH (alt name: Utrophin)
  Species: H. sapiens (human)
  Insert size (bp): 1464
  Promoter: CMV promoter
  Tag / fusion protein: helical linker-mEGFP
  Cloning method: Gibson Cloning
  Sequencing primers: 5′ CMV; 3′ BGH
Terms and licenses: Academic/Nonprofit Terms; Industry Terms: Not Available to Industry
How to cite: pcDNA3.1(+)_UG7 was a gift from Sumio Terada (Addgene plasmid # 135990 ; http://n2t.net/addgene:135990 ; RRID:Addgene_135990)
