[The description below was written by a language model from this plasmid's Addgene catalogue record and pLannotate feature annotations shown in this document.]
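Description:
pcDNA3.1(+)_UG7 is a mammalian expression plasmid built on the Invitrogen pcDNA3.1(+) backbone, about 6.8 kb in the sequenced record. It is maintained in E. coli through a high-copy ColE1/pUC-type origin and an ampicillin resistance gene (β-lactamase with its own promoter). It also carries an f1 origin for single-stranded DNA production. For selection in mammalian cells, an SV40 early promoter drives the neomycin phosphotransferase gene, followed by an SV40 polyadenylation signal, which allows stable transfectants to be selected with G418.

The payload, UG7, is a fusion of the human utrophin calponin-homology domain (UtrCH), a well-known F-actin-binding module, to monomeric EGFP through a helical linker. In the feature table the utrophin fragment is followed directly by an Aequorea victoria-derived fluorescent protein coding sequence. The annotation tool labels this sequence as a related GFP variant, but it corresponds to the mEGFP named in the catalogue entry. The table does not annotate the linker as a separate feature. The recorded insert size of roughly 1.46 kb matches the combined span of the two coding sequences. Expression is driven by the CMV immediate-early enhancer and promoter and terminated by the bovine growth hormone polyadenylation signal. A T7 promoter upstream of the insert permits in vitro transcription. A few short fragment hits, such as the truncated HIV-1 LTR, ble and lacI, look like incidental backbone matches rather than functional elements.

According to the associated publication, the construct belongs to a set of genetically encoded orientation probes for F-actin, intended for fluorescence polarization microscopy. A helical linker would be expected to constrain the fluorophore's orientation relative to the actin-binding domain, although the record does not spell this out.
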