Features (pLannotate 1.2.2; 21 found; start..end, strand, type, name):
     28..80      -  misc_feature   bom (fragment): basis of mobility region from pBR322
    235..614     +  enhancer       CMV enhancer: human cytomegalovirus immediate early enhancer
    615..818     +  promoter       CMV promoter: human cytomegalovirus (CMV) immediate early promoter
    814..847     +  LTR            5' LTR (truncated) (fragment): truncated 5' long terminal repeat (LTR) from HIV-1
    863..881     +  promoter       T7 promoter: promoter for bacteriophage T7 RNA polymerase
    923..1678    +  CDS            UTRN (fragment): UTRN_HUMAN - Also known as DMDL, DRP1. Experimental evidence at protein level: Swiss-Prot protein existence level 1. May play a role in anchoring the cytoskeleton to the plasma membrane. From Homo sapiens (Human).
   1679..2392    +  CDS            sg12: sg12 is a basic (constitutively fluorescent) long stokes shift fluorescent protein published in 1997, derived from Aequorea victoria.
   2446..2670    +  polyA_signal   bGH poly(A) signal: bovine growth hormone polyadenylation signal
   2674..2695    +  promoter       SV40 promoter (fragment): SV40 enhancer and early promoter
   2716..3144    +  rep_origin     f1 ori (sequence partly withheld): f1 bacteriophage origin of replication; arrow indicates direction of (+) strand synthesis
   3158..3487    +  promoter       SV40 promoter: SV40 enhancer and early promoter
   3554..4345    +  CDS            neo: KKA2_KLEPN - Also known as kan, nptII. Experimental evidence at protein level: Swiss-Prot protein existence level 1. Resistance to kanamycin, neomycin, paromomycin, ribostamycin, butirosin and gentamicin B. From Klebsiella pneumoniae.
   4369..4527    +  CDS            ble (fragment): BLE_KLEPN - Experimental evidence at protein level: Swiss-Prot protein existence level 1. Binding protein with a strong affinity to the bleomycin family of antibiotics. Binds to CL990; an antimitotic-antibiotic compound. From Klebsiella pneumoniae.
   4522..4643    +  polyA_signal   SV40 poly(A) signal: SV40 polyadenylation signal
   4716..4732    -  protein_bind   lac operator: The lac repressor binds to the lac operator to inhibit transcription in E. coli. This inhibition can be relieved by adding lactose or isopropyl-β-D-thiogalactopyranoside (IPTG). lac repressor encoded by lacI
   4740..4770    -  promoter       lac promoter: promoter for the E. coli lac operon
   4785..4806    -  protein_bind   CAP binding site: CAP binding activates transcription in the presence of cAMP. E. coli catabolite activator protein
   4819..4911    -  CDS            lacI (fragment): lac repressor; lacI; The lac repressor binds to the lac operator to inhibit transcription in E. coli. This inhibition can be relieved by adding lactose or isopropyl-β-D-thiogalactopyranoside (IPTG).
   5094..5682    -  rep_origin     ori: high-copy-number ColE1/pMB1/pBR322/pUC origin of replication
   5853..6713    -  CDS            AmpR: β-lactamase; bla; confers resistance to ampicillin, carbenicillin, and related antibiotics
   6714..6818    -  promoter       AmpR promoter: bla
>Addgene plasmid #135990 | pcDNA3.1(+)_UG7 | addgene full sequence | sequence record 272949 | Addgene NGS Result
GACGGATCGGGAGATCTCCCGATCCCCTATGGTGCACTCTCAGTACAATCTGCTCTGATGCCGCATAGTT
AAGCCAGTATCTGCTCCCTGCTTGTGTGTTGGAGGTCGCTGAGTAGTGCGCGAGCAAAATTTAAGCTACA
ACAAGGCAAGGCTTGACCGACAATTGCATGAAGAATCTGCTTAGGGTTAGGCGTTTTGCGCTGCTTCGCG
ATGTACGGGCCAGATATACGCGTTGACATTGATTATTGACTAGTTATTAATAGTAATCAATTACGGGGTC
ATTAGTTCATAGCCCATATATGGAGTTCCGCGTTACATAACTTACGGTAAATGGCCCGCCTGGCTGACCG
CCCAACGACCCCCGCCCATTGACGTCAATAATGACGTATGTTCCCATAGTAACGCCAATAGGGACTTTCC
ATTGACGTCAATGGGTGGAGTATTTACGGTAAACTGCCCACTTGGCAGTACATCAAGTGTATCATATGCC
AAGTACGCCCCCTATTGACGTCAATGACGGTAAATGGCCCGCCTGGCATTATGCCCAGTACATGACCTTA
TGGGACTTTCCTACTTGGCAGTACATCTACGTATTAGTCATCGCTATTACCATGGTGATGCGGTTTTGGC
AGTACATCAATGGGCGTGGATAGCGGTTTGACTCACGGGGATTTCCAAGTCTCCACCCCATTGACGTCAA
TGGGAGTTTGTTTTGGCACCAAAATCAACGGGACTTTCCAAAATGTCGTAACAACTCCGCCCCATTGACG
CAAATGGGCGGTAGGCGTGTACGGTGGGAGGTCTATATAAGCAGAGCTCTCTGGCTAACTAGAGAACCCA
CTGCTTACTGGCTTATCGAAATTAATACGACTCACTATAGGGAGACCCAAGCTGGCTAGCGTTTAAACTT
AAGCTTGCCACCATGGCCAAGTATGGAGAACATGAAGCCAGTCCTGACAATGGGCAGAACGAATTCAGTG
ATATCATTAAGTCCAGATCTGATGAACACAATGACGTACAGAAGAAAACCTTTACCAAATGGATAAATGC
TCGATTTTCAAAGAGTGGGAAACCACCCATCAATGATATGTTCACAGACCTCAAAGATGGAAGGAAGCTA
TTGGATCTTCTAGAAGGCCTCACAGGAACATCACTGCCAAAGGAACGTGGTTCCACAAGGGTACATGCCT
TAAATAACGTCAACAGAGTGCTGCAGGTTTTACATCAGAACAATGTGGAATTAGTGAATATAGGGGGAAC
CGACATTGTGGATGGAAATCACAAACTGACTTTGGGGTTACTTTGGAGCATCATTTTGCACTGGCAGGTG
AAAGATGTCATGAAGGATGTCATGTCGGACCTGCAGCAGACGAACAGTGAGAAGATCCTGCTCAGCTGGG
TGCGTCAGACCACCAGGCCCTACAGCCAAGTCAACGTCCTCAACTTCACCACCAGCTGGACAGATGGACT
CGCCTTTAATGCTGTCCTCCACCGACATAAACCTGATCTCTTCAGCTGGGATAAAGTTGTCAAAATGTCA
CCAATTGAGAGACTTGAACATGCCTTCAGCAAGGCTCAAACTTATTTGGGAATTGAAAAGCTGTTAGATC
CTGAAGATGTTGCCGTTCGGCTTCCTGACAAGAAATCCATAATTATGTATTTAACATCTTTGTTTGAGGC
TGCTGCTAAAGCTGAGCTGTTCACCGGGGTGGTGCCCATCCTGGTCGAGCTGGACGGCGACGTAAACGGC
CACAAGTTCAGCGTGTCCGGCGAGGGCGAGGGCGATGCCACCTACGGCAAGCTGACCCTGAAGTTCATCT
GCACCACCGGCAAGCTGCCCGTGCCCTGGCCCACCCTCGTGACCACCCTGACCTACGGCGTGCAGTGCTT
CAGCCGCTACCCCGACCACATGAAGCAGCACGACTTCTTCAAGTCCGCCATGCCCGAAGGCTACGTCCAG
GAGCGCACCATCTTCTTCAAGGACGACGGCAACTACAAGACCCGCGCCGAGGTGAAGTTCGAGGGCGACA
CCCTGGTGAACCGCATCGAGCTGAAGGGCATCGACTTCAAGGAGGACGGCAACATCCTGGGGCACAAGCT
GGAGTACAACTACAACAGCCACAACGTCTATATCATGGCCGACAAGCAGAAGAACGGCATCAAGGTGAAC
TTCAAGATCCGCCACAACATCGAGGACGGCAGCGTGCAGCTCGCCGACCACTACCAGCAGAACACCCCCA
TCGGCGACGGCCCCGTGCTGCTGCCCGACAACCACTACCTGAGCACCCAGTCCAAGCTGAGCAAAGACCC
CAACGAGAAGCGCGATCACATGGTCCTGCTGGAGTTCGTGACCGCCGCCGGGATCACTCTCGGCATGGAC
GAGCTGTACAAGTAAGCGGCCGCTCGAGTCTAGAGGGCCCGTTTAAACCCGCTGATCAGCCTCGACTGTG
CCTTCTAGTTGCCAGCCATCTGTTGTTTGCCCCTCCCCCGTGCCTTCCTTGACCCTGGAAGGTGCCACTC
CCACTGTCCTTTCCTAATAAAATGAGGAAATTGCATCGCATTGTCTGAGTAGGTGTCATTCTATTCTGGG
GGGTGGGGTGGGGCAGGACAGCAAGGGGGAGGATTGGGAAGACAATAGCAGGCATGCTGGGGATGCGGTG
GGCTCTATGGCTTCTGAGGCGGAAAGAACCAGCTGGGGCTCTAGGGGGTATCCCC
[124 nt withheld, positions 2716-2839]
C
[91 nt withheld, positions 2841-2931]
A
[49 nt withheld, positions 2933-2981]
CCTTTGACGTTGGAGTCCACGTTCTTT
[37 nt withheld, positions 3009-3045]
ACCCTATCTCGGTCTATTCTTTTGATTTATAAGGGATTTTGCCGATTTCGGCCTATTGGTTAAAAAATGA
GCTGATTTAACAAAAATTTAACGCGAATTAATTCTGTGGAATGTGTGTCAGTTAGGGTGTGGAAAGTCCC
CAGGCTCCCCAGCAGGCAGAAGTATGCAAAGCATGCATCTCAATTAGTCAGCAACCAGGTGTGGAAAGTC
CCCAGGCTCCCCAGCAGGCAGAAGTATGCAAAGCATGCATCTCAATTAGTCAGCAACCATAGTCCCGCCC
CTAACTCCGCCCATCCCGCCCCTAACTCCGCCCAGTTCCGCCCATTCTCCGCCCCATGGCTGACTAATTT
TTTTTATTTATGCAGAGGCCGAGGCCGCCTCTGCCTCTGAGCTATTCCAGAAGTAGTGAGGAGGCTTTTT
TGGAGGCCTAGGCTTTTGCAAAAAGCTCCCGGGAGCTTGTATATCCATTTTCGGATCTGATCAAGAGACA
GGATGAGGATCGTTTCGCATGATTGAACAAGATGGATTGCACGCAGGTTCTCCGGCCGCTTGGGTGGAGA
GGCTATTCGGCTATGACTGGGCACAACAGACAATCGGCTGCTCTGATGCCGCCGTGTTCCGGCTGTCAGC
GCAGGGGCGCCCGGTTCTTTTTGTCAAGACCGACCTGTCCGGTGCCCTGAATGAACTGCAGGACGAGGCA
GCGCGGCTATCGTGGCTGGCCACGACGGGCGTTCCTTGCGCAGCTGTGCTCGACGTTGTCACTGAAGCGG
GAAGGGACTGGCTGCTATTGGGCGAAGTGCCGGGGCAGGATCTCCTGTCATCTCACCTTGCTCCTGCCGA
GAAAGTATCCATCATGGCTGATGCAATGCGGCGGCTGCATACGCTTGATCCGGCTACCTGCCCATTCGAC
CACCAAGCGAAACATCGCATCGAGCGAGCACGTACTCGGATGGAAGCCGGTCTTGTCGATCAGGATGATC
TGGACGAAGAGCATCAGGGGCTCGCGCCAGCCGAACTGTTCGCCAGGCTCAAGGCGCGCATGCCCGACGG
CGAGGATCTCGTCGTGACCCATGGCGATGCCTGCTTGCCGAATATCATGGTGGAAAATGGCCGCTTTTCT
GGATTCATCGACTGTGGCCGGCTGGGTGTGGCGGACCGCTATCAGGACATAGCGTTGGCTACCCGTGATA
TTGCTGAAGAGCTTGGCGGCGAATGGGCTGACCGCTTCCTCGTGCTTTACGGTATCGCCGCTCCCGATTC
GCAGCGCATCGCCTTCTATCGCCTTCTTGACGAGTTCTTCTGAGCGGGACTCTGGGGTTCGAAATGACCG
ACCAAGCGACGCCCAACCTGCCATCACGAGATTTCGATTCCACCGCCGCCTTCTATGAAAGGTTGGGCTT
CGGAATCGTTTTCCGGGACGCCGGCTGGATGATCCTCCAGCGCGGGGATCTCATGCTGGAGTTCTTCGCC
CACCCCAACTTGTTTATTGCAGCTTATAATGGTTACAAATAAAGCAATAGCATCACAAATTTCACAAATA
AAGCATTTTTTTCACTGCATTCTAGTTGTGGTTTGTCCAAACTCATCAATGTATCTTATCATGTCTGTAT
ACCGTCGACCTCTAGCTAGAGCTTGGCGTAATCATGGTCATAGCTGTTTCCTGTGTGAAATTGTTATCCG
CTCACAATTCCACACAACATACGAGCCGGAAGCATAAAGTGTAAAGCCTGGGGTGCCTAATGAGTGAGCT
AACTCACATTAATTGCGTTGCGCTCACTGCCCGCTTTCCAGTCGGGAAACCTGTCGTGCCAGCTGCATTA
ATGAATCGGCCAACGCGCGGGGAGAGGCGGTTTGCGTATTGGGCGCTCTTCCGCTTCCTCGCTCACTGAC
TCGCTGCGCTCGGTCGTTCGGCTGCGGCGAGCGGTATCAGCTCACTCAAAGGCGGTAATACGGTTATCCA
CAGAATCAGGGGATAACGCAGGAAAGAACATGTGAGCAAAAGGCCAGCAAAAGGCCAGGAACCGTAAAAA
GGCCGCGTTGCTGGCGTTTTTCCATAGGCTCCGCCCCCCTGACGAGCATCACAAAAATCGACGCTCAAGT
CAGAGGTGGCGAAACCCGACAGGACTATAAAGATACCAGGCGTTTCCCCCTGGAAGCTCCCTCGTGCGCT
CTCCTGTTCCGACCCTGCCGCTTACCGGATACCTGTCCGCCTTTCTCCCTTCGGGAAGCGTGGCGCTTTC
TCATAGCTCACGCTGTAGGTATCTCAGTTCGGTGTAGGTCGTTCGCTCCAAGCTGGGCTGTGTGCACGAA
CCCCCCGTTCAGCCCGACCGCTGCGCCTTATCCGGTAACTATCGTCTTGAGTCCAACCCGGTAAGACACG
ACTTATCGCCACTGGCAGCAGCCACTGGTAACAGGATTAGCAGAGCGAGGTATGTAGGCGGTGCTACAGA
GTTCTTGAAGTGGTGGCCTAACTACGGCTACACTAGAAGAACAGTATTTGGTATCTGCGCTCTGCTGAAG
CCAGTTACCTTCGGAAAAAGAGTTGGTAGCTCTTGATCCGGCAAACAAACCACCGCTGGTAGCGGTGGTT
TTTTTGTTTGCAAGCAGCAGATTACGCGCAGAAAAAAAGGATCTCAAGAAGATCCTTTGATCTTTTCTAC
GGGGTCTGACGCTCAGTGGAACGAAAACTCACGTTAAGGGATTTTGGTCATGAGATTATCAAAAAGGATC
TTCACCTAGATCCTTTTAAATTAAAAATGAAGTTTTAAATCAATCTAAAGTATATATGAGTAAACTTGGT
CTGACAGTTACCAATGCTTAATCAGTGAGGCACCTATCTCAGCGATCTGTCTATTTCGTTCATCCATAGT
TGCCTGACTCCCCGTCGTGTAGATAACTACGATACGGGAGGGCTTACCATCTGGCCCCAGTGCTGCAATG
ATACCGCGAGACCCACGCTCACCGGCTCCAGATTTATCAGCAATAAACCAGCCAGCCGGAAGGGCCGAGC
GCAGAAGTGGTCCTGCAACTTTATCCGCCTCCATCCAGTCTATTAATTGTTGCCGGGAAGCTAGAGTAAG
TAGTTCGCCAGTTAATAGTTTGCGCAACGTTGTTGCCATTGCTACAGGCATCGTGGTGTCACGCTCGTCG
TTTGGTATGGCTTCATTCAGCTCCGGTTCCCAACGATCAAGGCGAGTTACATGATCCCCCATGTTGTGCA
AAAAAGCGGTTAGCTCCTTCGGTCCTCCGATCGTTGTCAGAAGTAAGTTGGCCGCAGTGTTATCACTCAT
GGTTATGGCAGCACTGCATAATTCTCTTACTGTCATGCCATCCGTAAGATGCTTTTCTGTGACTGGTGAG
TACTCAACCAAGTCATTCTGAGAATAGTGTATGCGGCGACCGAGTTGCTCTTGCCCGGCGTCAATACGGG
ATAATACCGCGCCACATAGCAGAACTTTAAAAGTGCTCATCATTGGAAAACGTTCTTCGGGGCGAAAACT
CTCAAGGATCTTACCGCTGTTGAGATCCAGTTCGATGTAACCCACTCGTGCACCCAACTGATCTTCAGCA
TCTTTTACTTTCACCAGCGTTTCTGGGTGAGCAAAAACAGGAAGGCAAAATGCCGCAAAAAAGGGAATAA
GGGCGACACGGAAATGTTGAATACTCATACTCTTCCTTTTTCAATATTATTGAAGCATTTATCAGGGTTA
TTGTCTCATGAGCGGATACATATTTGAATGTATTTAGAAAAATAAACAAATAGGGGTTCCGCGCACATTT
CCCCGAAAAGTGCCACCTGACGTC
